>Addgene plasmid #159031 | pMSR:MSMEG_0152:Dendra | addgene full sequence | sequence record 315618 | Addgene NGS Result
TGATAGAGTTTGTCCTCCCTATCAGTGATAGATAGGCTTAAGGAGTAATACGACTCACTATAGGGAGAAG
GAGGCCATTATGACGTTGATCGGAGTGCCGCGGGAGTCCGCGGAGGGCGAGCGCCGCGTCGCGCTTGTCC
CAAAAGTCGTCGAGAAATTGAGTGCCCGAGGGCTTGAGGTCGTCGTGGAGAGTGCGGCCGGAGCGGGCGC
GCTGTTCAGCGACGCGGATTACGAGCGAGCGGGGGCCACGATCGGTGATCCGTGGCCGGCAGATGTGGTG
GTGAAGGTGAATCCACCCACGTCGGACGAGATCAGCCAGCTCAAGCCCGGTTCGGTACTCATCGGCTTCC
TGGCCCCGCGGACACAGCCCGAGCTCGCGTCGCGGCTGCGCATCGCAGATGTCACAGCCTTTGCGATGGA
ATCGATTCCGCGCATATCCCGTGCGCAGACCATGGACGCGTTGTCGTCTCAGGCCAACGTCGCCGGGTAC
AAGGCCGTGCTGTTGGGAGCGTCGCTGTCGACACGGTTCGTCCCGATGCTGACCACCGCGGCGGGAACGG
TCAAACCCGCCAGTGCGCTGGTACTCGGAGTCGGCGTCGCGGGCCTGCAGGCGCTGGCGACCGCTAAACG
CTTGGGCGCCAAGACAACCGGATACGACGTGCGCCCCGAGGTCGCCGAACAGGTCCGTTCGGTCGGCGCG
CAGTGGCTCGATCTGGGGATCGACGCCGCAGGCGAGGGCGGGTACGCGCGTGAACTCAGCGAGGCCGAAC
GTGCGCAACAGCAGCAGGCGCTCGAGGACGCGATCACCAAGTTCGACATCGTGATCACGACCGCGCTGGT
GCCCGGCCGTCCCGCACCGCGTCTGGTGACCGCCGCCGCGGCCACCGGTATGCAGCCGGGAAGCGTCGTC
GTCGATCTCGCCGGCGAGACCGGCGGCAACTGTGAGCTCACCGAGCCGGGACGCACCATCGTCCACCACG
GCGTCACGATCACCTCGCCGCTGAACCTGCCCGCGACCATGCCCGAGCACGCCAGCGAGTTGTACGCCAA
GAACGTGACCGCCCTGCTCGATCTGCTGCTCACCGACGACGGCGTCGCCCCCGATTTCACCGACGAGATC
GTCGCTGCCTCCTGCATCACCCGCACCGAAGGGGACATCAAGCTTGGTGCGGCCGCGGGCAACACGCCTG
GCATCAATCTGATCAAGGAGGACATGCGTGTCAAGGTGCATATGGAGGGCAACGTGAACGGTCACGCCTT
CGTGATCGAGGGGGAGGGTAAGGGTAAGCCTTACGAAGGGACCCAGACCGCCAACCTCACCGTCAAGGAG
GGCGCCCCTCTCCCATTCTCGTACGATATCCTCACTACCGCGGTGCATTACGGGAACCGCGTGTTCACCA
AGTACCCCGAGGATATCCCTGACTACTTCAAGCAGAGCTTCCCGGAGGGATACTCCTGGGAGCGGACGAT
GACCTTCGAAGACAAGGGTATCTGTACGATCCGCAGCGACATCTCGCTGGAAGGGGACTGTTTCTTCCAG
AACGTCCGTTTCAAGGGGACCAACTTTCCGCCGAACGGCCCGGTCATGCAGAAGAAGACCCTCAAGTGGG
AGCCGAGCACGGAGAAGCTGCACGTTCGGGACGGCCTCCTGGTCGGCAACATCAACATGGCGCTGCTGCT
GGAAGGCGGCGGCCACTACCTATGCGACTTCAAGACCACGTACAAAGCGAAGAAGGTCGTCCAGCTGCCC
GACGCGCACTTCGTGGACCACCGCATCGAAATCCTGGGGAACGATTCGGACTACAACAAGGTCAAGTTGT
ACGAGCACGCTGTGGCACGCTATAGCCCGCTCCCGTCGCAGGTCTGGTTCGAAGGCGGCGGCGGGGAGAA
CCTGTATTTCCAGGACTACAAGGACGACGACGACAAGTGATTTAAATAACCCCTTGGGGCCTCTAAACGG
GTCTTGAGGGGTTTTTTGTTAACTAGCGTACGATCGAATTCCTGCAGCTCACGGTAACTGATGCCGTATT
TGCAGTACCAGCGTACGGCCCACAGAATGATGTCACGCTGAAAATGCCGGCCTTTGAATGGGTTCATGTG
CAGCTCCATCAGCAAAAGGGGATGATAAGTTTATCACCACCGACTATTTGCAACAGTGCCGTTGATCGTG
CTATGATCGACTGATGTCATCAGCGGTGGAGTGCAATGTCGTGCAATACGAATGGCGAAAAGCCGAGCTC
ATCGGTCAGCTTCTCAACCTTGGGGTTACCCCCGGCGGTGTGCTGCTGGTCCACAGCTCCTTCCGTAGCG
TCCGGCCCCTCGAAGATGGGCCACTTGGACTGATCGAGGCCCTGCGTGCTACGCTGGGTCCGGGAGGGAC
GCTCGTCATGCCCTCGTGGTCAGGTCTGGACGACGAGCCGTTCGATCCTGCCACGTCGCCCGTTACACCG
GACCTTGGAGTTGTCTCTGACACATTCTGGCGCCTGCCAAATGTAAAGCGCAGCGCCCATCCATTTGCCT
TTGCGGCAGCGGGGCCACAGGCAGAGCAGATCATCTCTGATCCATTGCCCCTGCCACCTTACTCGCCTGC
AAGCCCGGTCGCCCGTGTCCATGAACTCGATGGGCAGGTACTTCTCCTCGGCGTGGGACACGATGCCAAC
ACGACGCTGCATCTTGCCGAGTTGATGGCAAAGGTTCCCTATGGGGTGCCGAGACACTGCACCATTCTTC
AGGATGGCAAGTTGGTACGCGTCGATTATCTCGAGAATGACCACTGCTGTGAGCGCTTTGCCTTGGCGGA
CAGGTGGCTCAAGGAGAAGAGCCTTCAGAAGGAAGGTCCAGTCGGTCATGCCTTTGCTCGGTTGATCCGC
TCCCGCGACATTGTGGCGACAGCCCTGGGTCAACTGGGCCGAGATCCGTTGATCTTCCTGCATCCGCCAG
AGGCGGGATGCGAAGAATGCGATGCCGCTCGCCAGTCGATTGGCTGAGCTCATGAGCGGAGAACGAGATG
ACGTTGGAGGGGCAAGGTCGCGCTGATTGCTGGGGCAACACGGGGGATCCACTAGTTCCATGAGCGTCAG
ACCCCGTAGAAAAGATCAAAGGATCTTCTTGAGATCCTTTTTTTCTGCGCGTAATCTGCTGCTTGCAAAC
AAAAAAACCACCGCTACCAGCGGTGGTTTGTTTGCCGGATCAAGAGCTACCAACTCTTTTTCCGAAGGTA
ACTGGCTTCAGCAGAGCGCAGATACCAAATACTGTCCTTCTAGTGTAGCCGTAGTTAGGCCACCACTTCA
AGAACTCTGTAGCACCGCCTACATACCTCGCTCTGCTAATCCTGTTACCAGTGGCTGCTGCCAGTGGCGA
TAAGTCGTGTCTTACCGGGTTGGACTCAAGACGATAGTTACCGGATAAGGCGCAGCGGTCGGGCTGAACG
GGGGGTTCGTGCACACAGCCCAGCTTGGAGCGAACGACCTACACCGAACTGAGATACCTACAGCGTGAGC
TATGAGAAAGCGCCACGCTTCCCGAGGGGAGAAAGGCGGACAGGTATCCGGTAAGCGGCAGGGTCGGAAC
AGGAGAGCGCACGAGGGAGCTTCCAGGGGGAAACGCCTGGTATCTTTATAGTCCTGTCGGGTTTCGCCAC
CTCTGACTTGAGCGTCGATTTTTGTGATGCTCGTCAGGGGGGCGGAGCCTATGGAAAAACGCCAGCAACG
CGGCCTTTTTACGGTTCCTGGCCTTTTGCTGGCCTTTTGCTCACATGTTCTTTCCTGCGTTATCCCCTGA
TTCTGTGGATAACCGTATTACCGCCTTTGAGTGAGCTGATACCGCTCGCCGCAGCCGAACGACCGAGCGC
AACGCGTGCGGCCGCGGTACCCGGGGATCCTCTAGAGTCGACCACCAAGGGCACCATCTCTGCTTGGGCC
ACCCCGTTGGCCGCAGCCAGCTCGCTGAGAGCCGTGAACGACAGGGCGAACGCCAGCCCGCCGACGGCGA
GGGTTCCGACCGCTGCAACTCCCGGTGCAACCTTGTCCCGGTCTATTCTCTTCACTGCACCAGCTCCAAT
CTGGTGTGAATGCCCCTCGTCTGTTCGCGCAGGCGGGGGGCTCTATTCGTTTGTCAGCATCGAAAGTAGC
CAGATCAGGGATGCGTTGCAACCGCGTATGCCCAGGTCAGAAGAGTCGCACAAGAGTTGCAGACCCCTGG
AAAGAAAAATGGCCAGAGGGCGAAAACACCCTCTGACCAGCGGAGCGGGCGACGGGAATCGAACCCGCGT
AGCTAGTTTGGAAGAATGGGTGTCTGCCGACCACATATGGGCCGGTCAAGATAGGTTTTTACCCCCTCTC
GGCTGCATCCTCTAAGTGGAAAGAAATTGCAGGTCGTAGAAGCGCGTTGAAGCCTGAGAGTTGCACAGGA
GTTGCAACCCGGTAGCCTTGTTCACGACGAGAGGAGACCTAGTTGGCACGTCGCGGATGGGGATCGCTGA
AGACTCAGCGCAGCGGGAGGATCCAAGCCTCATACGTCAACCCGCAGGACGGTGTGAGGTACTACGCGCT
GCAGACCTACGACAACAAGATGGACGCCGAAGCCTGGCTCGCGGGCGAGAAGCGGCTCATCGAGATGGAG
ACCTGGACCCCTCCACAGGACCGGGCGAAGAAGGCAGCCGCCAGCGCCATCACGCTGGAGGAGTACACCC
GGAAGTGGCTCGTGGAGCGCGACCTCGCAGACGGCACCAGGGATCTGTACAGCGGGCACGCGGAGCGCCG
CATCTACCCGGTGCTAGGTGAAGTGGCGGTCACAGAGATGACGCCAGCTCTGGTGCGTGCGTGGTGGGCC
GGGATGGGTAGGAAGCACCCGACTGCCCGCCGGCATGCCTACAACGTCCTCCGGGCGGTGATGAACACAG
CGGTCGAGGACAAGCTGATCGCAGAGAACCCGTGCCGGATCGAGCAGAAGGCAGCCGATGAGCGCGACGT
AGAGGCGCTGACGCCTGAGGAGCTGGACATCGTCGCCGCTGAGATCTTCGAGCACTACCGGATCGCGGCA
TACATCCTGGCGTGGACGAGCCTCCGGTTCGGAGAGCTGATCGAGCTTCGCCGCAAGGACATCGTGGACG
ACGGCATGACGATGAAGCTCCGGGTGCGCCGTGGCGCTTCCCGCGTGGGGAACAAGATCGTCGTTGGCAA
CGCCAAGACCGTCCGGTCGAAGCGTCCTGTGACGGTTCCGCCTCACGTCGCGGAGATGATCCGAGCGCAC
ATGAAGGACCGTACGAAGATGAACAAGGGCCCCGAGGCATTCCTGGTGACCACGACGCAGGGCAACCGGC
TGTCGAAGTCCGCGTTCACCAAGTCGCTGAAGCGTGGCTACGCCAAGATCGGTCGGCCGGAACTCCGCAT
CCACGACCTCCGCGCTGTCGGCGCTACGTTCGCCGCTCAGGCAGGTGCGACGACCAAGGAGCTGATGGCC
CGTCTCGGTCACACGACTCCTAGGATGGCGATGAAGTACCAGATGGCGTCTGAGGCCCGCGACGAGGCTA
TCGCTGAGGCGATGTCCAAGCTGGCCAAGACCTCCTGAAACGCAAAAAGCCCCCCTCCCAAGGACACTGA
GTCCTAAAGAGGGGGGTTTCTTGTCAGTACGCGAAGAACCACGCCTGGCCGCGAGCGCCAGCACCGCCGC
TCTGTGCGGAGACCTGGGCACCAGCCCCGCCGCCGCCAGGAGCATTGCCGTTCCCGCCAGAAATCTAGAC
GGTGACCACAACGCGCCCGCTTTGATCGGGGACGTCGAAATATTGGATCGTCGGCACCGTCACGGCCGTG
GGAGGCGGCACGATCCGCGACGTGATGATCGGCCGCATCCCCACGGTGCTGCGCAGTGAGCTCTACGCCA
TCCCGGCGTTGATCTGTGCGTTCGCACGCACAGGCCCGGTGTGAGAAGGGTCTCTGACGAGCGGGAGAAC
TCCCTATCAG
Features (pLannotate 1.2.2; 13 found; start..end, strand, type, name):
     15..32      +  promoter       tight TRE promoter (fragment): Tet-responsive promoter PTight, consisting of seven tet operator sequences followed by the minimal CMV promoter
     46..64      +  promoter       T7 promoter: promoter for bacteriophage T7 RNA polymerase
   1181..1867    +  CDS            Dendra2: Dendra2 is a photoconvertible green fluorescent protein published in 2006, derived from Dendronephthya sp.. It has high acid sensitivity.
   1907..1927    +  CDS            FLAG (fragment): FLAG® epitope tag, followed by an enterokinase cleavage site
   1936..1978    +  terminator     T7 terminator (fragment): transcription terminator for bacteriophage T7 RNA polymerase
   2184..2984    +  CDS            ApmR: aminoglycoside 3-N-acetyltransferase type IV ; aac(3)IV; confers resistance to apramycin (Paget and Davies, 1996)
   3051..3068    -  misc_feature   MCS (fragment): pBluescript multiple cloning site
   3109..3697    +  rep_origin     ori: high-copy-number ColE1/pMB1/pBR322/pUC origin of replication
   3865..3893    +  misc_feature   MCS (fragment): pUC18/19 multiple cloning site
   4453..5565    +  CDS            33: VINT_BPML5 - Also known as int. Protein inferred from homology: Swiss-Prot protein existence level 3. Integrase is necessary for integration of the phage into the host genome by site-specific recombination. From Mycobacterium phage L5 (Mycobacteriophage L5).
   5627..5731    -  CDS            32 (fragment): VG32_BPML5 - Protein predicted: Swiss-Prot protein existence level 4. From Mycobacterium phage L5 (Mycobacteriophage L5).
   5787..5891    +  CDS            Y4104_STRCO (fragment): Protein inferred from homology: Swiss-Prot protein existence level 3. From Streptomyces coelicolor (strain ATCC BAA-471 / A3(2) / M145).
   5949..8       +  promoter       tight TRE promoter (fragment) (across the origin): Tet-responsive promoter PTight, consisting of seven tet operator sequences followed by the minimal CMV promoter
