[The description below was written by a language model from this plasmid's Addgene catalogue record and pLannotate feature annotations shown in this document.]
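Description:
pMSR:MSMEG_0152:Dendra is a roughly 6 kb shuttle plasmid built on the pMSR:Dendra backbone. It is catalogued both as a bacterial expression vector and as an integrating mycobacterial expression vector that uses the phage L5 attachment system. In E. coli it replicates from a high-copy ColE1/pUC-type origin. Selection is by apramycin resistance, conferred by the aac(3)IV acetyltransferase gene. The feature table shows the mycobacteriophage L5 integrase gene and a fragment of the neighbouring phage gene 32. This fits site-specific, single-copy insertion into the mycobacterial chromosome rather than episomal maintenance, and no mycobacterial replication origin is annotated.

The insert is the M. smegmatis open reading frame MSMEG_0152, introduced by ligation-independent cloning. The annotation software did not label it, but the unannotated stretch between the promoter region and Dendra2 is where it would sit. Its C terminus is fused through a Gly-Ala linker to Dendra2, a green-to-red photoconvertible fluorescent protein, followed by a single FLAG epitope. The record names the promoter as pmycTetO, a tet-operator-containing mycobacterial promoter. The short "tight TRE" fragments flagged near the sequence origin most likely reflect these tet operator sequences rather than a mammalian Tet-responsive promoter. A T7 promoter lies just downstream of them and a partial T7 terminator follows the tag, which matches the stated purpose of T7-driven expression of the fusion in E. coli.

The plasmid belongs to a systematic mycobacterial resource collection. It allows the tagged protein to be produced in E. coli or expressed from an integrated copy in mycobacteria for fluorescence localisation, photoconversion tracking, or FLAG-based detection. The record does not describe the function of MSMEG_0152.
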