Addgene plasmid #159031: pMSR:MSMEG_0152:Dendra
Purpose: T7 expression of C-term fluorescent fusion in E. coli
Depositing lab: Keith Derbyshire & Joseph Wade. Depositing organization: Wadsworth Center, New York State Department of Health. Publication: A Mycobacterial Systems Resource for the Research Community. Judd JA, Canestrari J, Clark R, Joseph A, Lapierre P, Lasek-Nesselquist E, Mir M, Palumbo M, Smith C, Stone M, Upadhyay A, Wirth SE, Dedrick RM, Meier CG, Russell DA, Dills A, Dove E, Kester J, Wolf ID, Zhu J, Rubin ER, Fortune S, Hatfull GF, Gray TA, Wade JT, Derbyshire KM. mBio. 2021 Mar 2;12(2). pii: mBio.02401-20. doi: 10.1128/mBio.02401-20. PubMed 33653882.
Backbone
  Vector backbone: pMSR:Dendra
  Vector type: Bacterial Expression ; Integrating Mycobacterial Expression Vector attL5
Growth in bacteria
  Bacterial resistance: Apramycin, 25 μg/mL
  Growth temperature: 37°C
  Growth strain: DH5alpha
  Copy number: High Copy
Gene/Insert
  Gene/Insert name: MSMEG_0152
  Species: M. smegmatis
  Promoter: pmycTetO
  Tag / fusion protein: Gly-Ala Linker/Dendra2/1x Flag Tag (C terminal on insert)
  Cloning method: Ligation Independent Cloning
  Sequencing primers: 5′ TGATAGAGTTTGTCCTCCCTATCAG; 3′ TCCATATGCACCTTGACACG
Terms and licenses: Academic/Nonprofit Terms; Industry Terms: Not Available to Industry
Depositor comments: NCBI reference sequence: CP000480.1. 5' cloning site: Ase1, destroyed during cloning. 3' cloning site: HindIII, not destroyed during cloning
How to cite: pMSR:MSMEG_0152:Dendra was a gift from Keith Derbyshire & Joseph Wade (Addgene plasmid # 159031 ; http://n2t.net/addgene:159031 ; RRID:Addgene_159031)
